Addgene plasmid #45440: pBbA5k-EPL122
Depositing lab: Aindrila Mukhopadhyay. Depositing organization: Lawrence Berkeley National Laboratory. Publication: Engineering microbial biofuel tolerance and export using efflux pumps. Dunlop MJ, Dossani ZY, Szmidt HL, Chu HC, Lee TS, Keasling JD, Hadi MZ, Mukhopadhyay A. Mol Syst Biol. 2011 May 10;7:487. doi: 10.1038/msb.2011.21. PubMed 21556065.
Backbone
  Vector backbone: pBbA5k
  Vector type: Synthetic Biology
Growth in bacteria
  Bacterial resistance: Kanamycin, 50 μg/mL
  Growth temperature: 37°C
  Growth strain: DH1 with AcrAB knocked out
  Copy number: Low Copy
Gene/Insert
  Gene/Insert name: acrF
  Species: Synthetic
  Insert size (bp): 4274
  GenBank ID: NP_417732.1
  Promoter: LacUV5
  Tag / fusion protein: His (C terminal on insert)
  Cloning method: Ligation Independent Cloning
  Sequencing primers: 5′ CAA AAG ATC TTT TAA GAA GGA GAT ATA CAT ATG ACG AAA CAT GCC AGG TTT TTC C; 3′ CAG TGG TGA TGG TGA TGA TGT CCT TTA AAG CAA CGG CGG ATC ACC
Terms and licenses: Academic/Nonprofit Terms; Industry Terms: Not Available to Industry
Depositor comments: Please note that this plasmid may require a unique bacterial strain, so make sure to confirm that you can also obtain the appropriate growth strain. Please contact us or contact our distributors if you have any questions.
How to cite: pBbA5k-EPL122 was a gift from Aindrila Mukhopadhyay (Addgene plasmid # 45440 ; http://n2t.net/addgene:45440 ; RRID:Addgene_45440)
