[The description below was written by a language model from this plasmid's Addgene catalogue record.]
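Description:
pBbA5k-EPL122 is a bacterial expression plasmid built on the pBbA5k backbone and catalogued as a synthetic biology vector. It is maintained in E. coli at low copy number under kanamycin selection. The BglBrick naming convention behind "pBbA5k" is generally read as a p15A origin, a lacUV5 promoter and a kanamycin marker. Of these, the record itself confirms only the promoter, the resistance and the low copy number, and it does not name the origin of replication. No feature table is provided, so other backbone elements, such as a repressor gene or terminators, cannot be confirmed from the record.

The insert is listed as acrF, about 4.3 kb, placed under the lacUV5 promoter, a lac-derived promoter commonly used for IPTG-inducible expression. It carries a C-terminal His tag for detection or purification and was introduced by ligation-independent cloning. AcrF is the inner-membrane transporter of the E. coli AcrEF multidrug efflux system, an RND-family pump closely related to AcrAB. The insert is longer than a single transporter gene would be expected to be, which suggests that an adjacent pump component may be included, but the record does not say so. The species field reads "Synthetic", although the protein reference given is a native database entry.

The plasmid comes from work on engineering microbial tolerance to, and export of, biofuels using efflux pumps, and the "EPL" name suggests it is one member of a pump library. The listed host is a DH1 strain with AcrAB knocked out, which removes the dominant native pump so that the effect of the plasmid-encoded pump can be assessed. The depositor notes that this specialised strain may be required.
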