>Addgene plasmid #45440 | pBbA5k-EPL122 | addgene partial sequence | sequence record 65982 | pBbA5c-3 5'-CGTTTTATTTGATGCCTGG-3'
TGGTGATGGTGATGATGTCCTTTAAAGCAACGGCGGATCACCACAAAGAACACCGGTACGAAGAAGATTG
CCAGCAACGTTGCAGAGACCATTCCTCCCATTACCCCGATACCCACAGCGTTCTGCGCGCCACTGCCGGC
ACCGTTACTGATAGCTAGCGGTAATACGCCGAGAATAAAGGCGAGAGAGGTCATCAGGATAGGACGCAGA
CGCATACGTACTGCCATCAGTGTCGCTTCAACAACACCTTTACCCTCTTTCTCCATGAGATCTTTAGCGA
ACTCAACGATCAAAATAGCGTTTTTGGCCGACAAGCCAATTGTCGTTAGCAAGCCCACCATAAAGTAGAC
GTCATTTTTTTGATTAAAGAGTGTCGCCGCCAGCAGCACGCCGACAATCCCTAACGGCACTACCAACATA
ACCGAGACAGGAATTGACCAGCTTTCATAGAGTGCAGCAAGGCACAGGAAAACAACCACAAAGGAAATTG
CTACCAGAGCGGGAGCCTGGTTTCCCGATAAGCGTTCCTGATACGACATACCCGTCCAGTCATAACCAAT
GCCCGCAGGTAATTTTGACGCAAGGTTTTCCATCAACGCCATGGCATCGCCGGAACTGGTTCCTGGCGCG
GCTTCCCCCTGAATCTCCATTGACGGCAGACCGTTGTAGCGTTCCAGTCGCGGAGAGCCATACACCCAAT
GTGAAGTGGTAAAGGCCGAGAATGGCACCATTTCGCCGTTGGCGCTGCGGACATAAAGTTTATCGACATC
TTCTGGCAGCATACGGAATTTGGCATCCGCCTGAACATACAACTTTTTCACGCGGCCACGGTCGATGAAG
TCGTTAACGTAAGT
