LOCUS       Exported 7929 bp ds-DNA circular SYN 13-MAY-2021
DEFINITION  synthetic circular DNA
ACCESSION   .
VERSION     .
KEYWORDS    pBbA5k-EPL122
SOURCE      synthetic DNA construct
  ORGANISM  synthetic DNA construct
REFERENCE   1 (bases 1 to 7929)
  AUTHORS   Dunlop MJ, Dossani ZY, Szmidt HL, Chu HC, Lee TS, Keasling JD, Hadi
            MZ, Mukhopadhyay A
  TITLE     Engineering microbial biofuel tolerance and export using efflux
            pumps.
  JOURNAL   Mol Syst Biol. 2011 May 10;7:487. doi: 10.1038/msb.2011.21.
  PUBMED    21556065
REFERENCE   2 (bases 1 to 7929)
  AUTHORS   .
  TITLE     Direct Submission
  JOURNAL   Exported May 13, 2021 from SnapGene Server 1.1.58
            http://www.snapgene.com
FEATURES             Location/Qualifiers
     source          1..7929
                     /organism="synthetic DNA construct"
                     /mol_type="other DNA"
     CDS             4272..4289
                     /codon_start=1
                     /product="6xHis affinity tag"
                     /label=6xHis
                     /translation="HHHHHH"
     terminator      4325..4396
                     /label=rrnB T1 terminator
                     /note="transcription terminator T1 from the E. coli rrnB
                     gene"
     terminator      4412..4439
                     /label=T7Te terminator
                     /note="phage T7 early transcription terminator"
     primer_bind     complement(4467..4484)
                     /label=L4440
                     /note="L4440 vector, forward primer"
     rep_origin      complement(4601..5146)
                     /direction=LEFT
                     /label=p15A ori
                     /note="Plasmids containing the medium-copy-number p15A
                     origin of replication can be propagated in E. coli cells
                     that contain a second plasmid with the ColE1 origin. "
     primer_bind     complement(4681..4700)
                     /label=pBR322ori-F
                     /note="pBR322 origin, forward primer"
     terminator      5260..5354
                     /label=lambda t0 terminator
                     /note="transcription terminator from phage lambda"
     CDS             complement(5385..6179)
                     /codon_start=1
                     /gene="aph(3')-II (or nptII)"
                     /product="aminoglycoside phosphotransferase from Tn5"
                     /label=NeoR/KanR
                     /note="confers resistance to neomycin, kanamycin, and G418
                     (Geneticin(R))"
                     /translation="MIEQDGLHAGSPAAWVERLFGYDWAQQTIGCSDAAVFRLSAQGRP
                     VLFVKTDLSGALNELQDEAARLSWLATTGVPCAAVLDVVTEAGRDWLLLGEVPGQDLLS
                     SHLAPAEKVSIMADAMRRLHTLDPATCPFDHQAKHRIERARTRMEAGLVDQDDLDEEHQ
                     GLAPAELFARLKARMPDGEDLVVTHGDACLPNIMVENGRFSGFIDCGRLGVADRYQDIA
                     LATRDIAEELGGEWADRFLVLYGIAAPDSQRIAFYRLLDEFF"
     primer_bind     complement(5496..5515)
                     /label=Neo-F
                     /note="Neomycin resistance gene, forward primer"
     primer_bind     6106..6125
                     /label=Neo-R
                     /note="Neomycin resistance gene, reverse primer"
     CDS             complement(6364..7446)
                     /codon_start=1
                     /gene="lacI"
                     /product="lac repressor"
                     /label=lacI
                     /note="The lac repressor binds to the lac operator to
                     inhibit transcription in E. coli. This inhibition can be
                     relieved by adding lactose or
                     isopropyl-beta-D-thiogalactopyranoside (IPTG)."
                     /translation="MKPVTLYDVAEYAGVSYQTVSRVVNQASHVSAKTREKVEAAMAEL
                     NYIPNRVAQQLAGKQSLLIGVATSSLALHAPSQIVAAIKSRADQLGASVVVSMVERSGV
                     EACKAAVHNLLAQRVSGLIINYPLDDQDAIAVEAACTNVPALFLDVSDQTPINSIIFSH
                     EDGTRLGVEHLVALGHQQIALLAGPLSSVSARLRLAGWHKYLTRNQIQPIAEREGDWSA
                     MSGFQQTMQMLNEGIVPTAMLVANDQMALGAMRAITESGLRVGADISVVGYDDTEDSSC
                     YIPPLTTIKQDFRLLGQTSVDRLLQLSQGQAVKGNQLLPVSLVKRKTTLAPNTQTASPR
                     ALADSLMQLARQVSRLESGQ"
     primer_bind     7408..7427
                     /label=LacI-R
                     /note="LacI, reverse primer"
     promoter        complement(7447..7524)
                     /gene="lacI"
                     /label=lacI promoter
     primer_bind     7730..7749
                     /label=pBRrevBam
                     /note="pBR322 vectors, tet region, downstream of BamHI,
                     reverse primer"
     promoter        7835..7865
                     /label=lac UV5 promoter
                     /note="E. coli lac promoter with an ""up"" mutation"
     protein_bind    7873..7889
                     /label=lac operator
                     /bound_moiety="lac repressor encoded by lacI"
                     /note="The lac repressor binds to the lac operator to
                     inhibit transcription in E. coli. This inhibition can be
                     relieved by adding lactose or
                     isopropyl-beta-D-thiogalactopyranoside (IPTG)."
ORIGIN
        1 atgacgaaac atgccaggtt tttcctcctg ccctccttta ttctgatctc cgcggcttta
       61 atcgccggtt gtaacgataa gggagaagag aaagctcacg tcggtgaacc gcaggttacc
      121 gttcatattg taaaaacggc cccgttagaa gttaagactg aattaccagg ccgcaccaat
      181 gcttatcgta tagccgaagt tcgcccacag gttagcggga tcgtactgaa tcgcaatttc
      241 actgaaggca gcgatgtgca agcaggccag tccctgtacc agatcgatcc cgcgacctat
      301 caggcaaatt atgacagcgc gaaaggcgaa ctggcgaaaa gtgaagccgc cgccgccatc
      361 gcgcatttga cggtaaaacg ttacgttccg ctcgtgggta cgaaatacat cagccagcag
      421 gagtacgacc aggccattgc tgatgctcgt caggccgatg ccgccgtgat tgccgcaaaa
      481 gccacagtcg aaagcgctcg catcaatctt gcttatacca aagtcactgc gccaattagc
      541 ggacgtatcg gcaaatcgac tgtgaccgaa ggcgctcttg tcactaatgg gcaaacgact
      601 gaactggcga ctgtccagca gctcgatcct atctacgttg atgtgaccca atccagcaac
      661 gattttatga ggctgaagca atccgtagag caaggaaatt tgcataagga aaacgccacc
      721 agcaacgtag agttggtcat ggaaaacggt caaacctatc ccctgaaagg tacgctgcaa
      781 ttctccgatg tgaccgttga tgaaagcacc ggctccataa ccctacgtgc tgtcttccct
      841 aacccgcaac atacgctttt gccgggtatg tttgtgcgtg cacggattga tgaaggcgtc
      901 caacctgacg ccattcttat cccgcaacaa ggcgttagcc gcacaccgcg tggtgatgca
      961 accgtgctga ttgttaacga taaaagtcag gttgaagcgc gccctgtcgt tgccagtcag
     1021 gcgattggcg ataaatggtt gattagtgaa ggactgaaat ctggcgatca agtcattgtc
     1081 agcggcctgc aaaaagcgcg tccgggagag caggttaaag ccactaccga tacccccgca
     1141 gatactgcat cgaagtaagg taatctgaca tggcaaactt ttttattcga cgaccgatat
     1201 ttgcatgggt gctggccatt attctgatga tggcgggcgc actggcgatc ctacaattgc
     1261 ccgtcgctca gtatccaaca attgcaccgc ctgcggtttc tgtttcagca aactatccgg
     1321 gcgctgatgc gcagaccgtg caggatacgg tgacgcaggt tatcgaacag aatatgaacg
     1381 gtatcgataa cctgatgtat atgtcctcca ccagcgattc cgccggtagc gtgacaatta
     1441 cccttacctt ccagtccggg accgatcctg atatcgcgca agtgcaggtg cagaacaaac
     1501 tccagctcgc cacgccgttg ctgccgcagg aggttcagca gcaggggatc agtgttgaaa
     1561 agtccagtag cagctatttg atggtggcgg gctttgtctc tgataaccca ggcaccacac
     1621 aggacgatat ctcggactat gtggcctcta acgttaaaga tacgcttagc cgtctgaatg
     1681 gcgtcggtga cgtacagctt ttcggcgcac agtatgcgat gcgtatctgg ctggatgccg
     1741 atctgctaaa caaatataaa ctgacaccgg ttgatgtgat taaccagttg aaggtacaga
     1801 acgatcagat cgctgccgga cagttgggcg gaacgccagc gttaccaggg caacaattga
     1861 acgcctcgat tattgctcag acgcggttta aaaatccgga agaattcggc aaagtgaccc
     1921 tgcgcgtaaa cagtgacggc tcggtggtac gcctgaaaga tgtcgcacgg gttgaacttg
     1981 gcggtgaaaa ctataacgtt atcgctcgta tcaacggaaa accggcggcg ggcctgggga
     2041 ttaagctggc aaccggcgcg aatgctctcg ataccgcgaa agccattaag gcaaaactgg
     2101 cggaattaca gccattcttc ccgcagggaa tgaaggttct ctacccttat gacaccacgc
     2161 cattcgtcca gctttctatt cacgaagtgg taaaaacgct gttcgaagcc attatgctgg
     2221 tgttcctggt gatgtatctg ttcttgcaga atatgcgagc aacgctgatc cccaccattg
     2281 cggtacccgt ggtgttgtta gggacgtttg ccatcctcgc cgcttttggt tactccatca
     2341 acacactaac gatgttcggg atggtgcttg ccatcgggct gctcgtcgat gatgcgatag
     2401 tggtggtgga gaacgtcgag cgcgtgatga tggaggataa gctcccgcca aaagaagcga
     2461 cggaaaaatc gatgtcgcaa attcagggcg cactggtggg tatcgcgatg gtgctgtcag
     2521 cggtatttat tccgatggca ttcttcggcg gttctactgg ggcaatttat cgccagttct
     2581 ctatcaccat cgtttcggca atggcgcttt ctgttctggt ggcattgatt cttacccctg
     2641 cgttatgtgc aacgctgctt aaacccgtct ctgctgagca tcacgaaaat aagggcggtt
     2701 tcttcggttg gtttaatacc accttcgatc atagcgttaa ccactacacc aacagcgtcg
     2761 gcaaaatcct cggatccaca ggacgatatt tactgatcta tgcgctgatt gttgcaggaa
     2821 tggtggtgtt gtttttacgt cttccgtctt ccttcttacc tgaagaggat cagggtgtct
     2881 ttctgaccat gattcagtta cccgctggcg cgacgcaaga gcggacgcaa aaagtgttgg
     2941 atcaagttac ggattactat ctgaagaacg agaaagcgaa cgttgaaagt gtctttacgg
     3001 ttaacggctt tagcttcagc ggccaggcac aaaacgccgg tatggccttc gtcagtctga
     3061 aaccgtggga agagcgtaat ggtgacgaaa acagtgcgga agcggtaatc catcgtgcca
     3121 aaatggaatt gggcaagatc cgcgacggtt ttgtcattcc attcaatatg ccagccattg
     3181 ttgaactggg cacggcaacg ggtttcgact ttgagttaat tgatcaggct gggctgggtc
     3241 acgatgccct aacccaggcc cgtaaccagt tgcttggtat ggcggcgcaa catcctgcca
     3301 gcttagtcag cgtgcgccct aatggcctgg aagacaccgc gcagtttaaa ctggaagttg
     3361 accaggaaaa ggcgcaggca ttaggtgttt cactttctga catcaatcag accatttcaa
     3421 cggcgctggg tgggacttac gttaacgact tcatcgaccg tggccgcgtg aaaaagttgt
     3481 atgttcaggc ggatgccaaa ttccgtatgc tgccagaaga tgtcgataaa ctttatgtcc
     3541 gcagcgccaa cggcgaaatg gtgccattct cggcctttac cacttcacat tgggtgtatg
     3601 gctctccgcg actggaacgc tacaacggtc tgccgtcaat ggagattcag ggggaagccg
     3661 cgccaggaac cagttccggc gatgccatgg cgttgatgga aaaccttgcg tcaaaattac
     3721 ctgcgggcat tggttatgac tggacgggta tgtcgtatca ggaacgctta tcgggaaacc
     3781 aggctcccgc tctggtagca atttcctttg tggttgtttt cctgtgcctt gctgcactct
     3841 atgaaagctg gtcaattcct gtctcggtta tgttggtagt gccgttaggg attgtcggcg
     3901 tgctgctggc ggcgacactc tttaatcaaa aaaatgacgt ctactttatg gtgggcttgc
     3961 taacgacaat tggcttgtcg gccaaaaacg ctattttgat cgttgagttc gctaaagatc
     4021 tcatggagaa agagggtaaa ggtgttgttg aagcgacact gatggcagta cgtatgcgtc
     4081 tgcgtcctat cctgatgacc tctctcgcct ttattctcgg cgtattaccg ctagctatca
     4141 gtaacggtgc cggcagtggc gcgcagaacg ctgtgggtat cggggtaatg ggaggaatgg
     4201 tctctgcaac gttgctggca atcttcttcg taccggtgtt ctttgtggtg atccgccgtt
     4261 gctttaaagg acatcatcac catcaccact gaggatccaa actcgagtaa ggatctccag
     4321 gcatcaaata aaacgaaagg ctcagtcgaa agactgggcc tttcgtttta tctgttgttt
     4381 gtcggtgaac gctctctact agagtcacac tggctcacct tcgggtgggc ctttctgcgt
     4441 ttatacctag ggatatattc cgcttcctcg ctcactgact cgctacgctc ggtcgttcga
     4501 ctgcggcgag cggaaatggc ttacgaacgg ggcggagatt tcctggaaga tgccaggaag
     4561 atacttaaca gggaagtgag agggccgcgg caaagccgtt tttccatagg ctccgccccc
     4621 ctgacaagca tcacgaaatc tgacgctcaa atcagtggtg gcgaaacccg acaggactat
     4681 aaagatacca ggcgtttccc cctggcggct ccctcgtgcg ctctcctgtt cctgcctttc
     4741 ggtttaccgg tgtcattccg ctgttatggc cgcgtttgtc tcattccacg cctgacactc
     4801 agttccgggt aggcagttcg ctccaagctg gactgtatgc acgaaccccc cgttcagtcc
     4861 gaccgctgcg ccttatccgg taactatcgt cttgagtcca acccggaaag acatgcaaaa
     4921 gcaccactgg cagcagccac tggtaattga tttagaggag ttagtcttga agtcatgcgc
     4981 cggttaaggc taaactgaaa ggacaagttt tggtgactgc gctcctccaa gccagttacc
     5041 tcggttcaaa gagttggtag ctcagagaac cttcgaaaaa ccgccctgca aggcggtttt
     5101 ttcgttttca gagcaagaga ttacgcgcag accaaaacga tctcaagaag atcatcttat
     5161 taatcagata aaatatttct agatttcagt gcaatttatc tcttcaaatg tagcacctga
     5221 agtcagcccc atacgatata agttgttact agtgcttgga ttctcaccaa taaaaaacgc
     5281 ccggcggcaa ccgagcgttc tgaacaaatc cagatggagt tctgaggtca ttactggatc
     5341 tatcaacagg agtccaagcg agctctcgaa ccccagagtc ccgctcagaa gaactcgtca
     5401 agaaggcgat agaaggcgat gcgctgcgaa tcgggagcgg cgataccgta aagcacgagg
     5461 aagcggtcag cccattcgcc gccaagctct tcagcaatat cacgggtagc caacgctatg
     5521 tcctgatagc ggtccgccac acccagccgg ccacagtcga tgaatccaga aaagcggcca
     5581 ttttccacca tgatattcgg caagcaggca tcgccatggg tcacgacgag atcctcgccg
     5641 tcgggcatgc gcgccttgag cctggcgaac agttcggctg gcgcgagccc ctgatgctct
     5701 tcgtccagat catcctgatc gacaagaccg gcttccatcc gagtacgtgc tcgctcgatg
     5761 cgatgtttcg cttggtggtc gaatgggcag gtagccggat caagcgtatg cagccgccgc
     5821 attgcatcag ccatgatgga tactttctcg gcaggagcaa ggtgagatga caggagatcc
     5881 tgccccggca cttcgcccaa tagcagccag tcccttcccg cttcagtgac aacgtcgagc
     5941 acagctgcgc aaggaacgcc cgtcgtggcc agccacgata gccgcgctgc ctcgtcctgc
     6001 agttcattca gggcaccgga caggtcggtc ttgacaaaaa gaaccgggcg cccctgcgct
     6061 gacagccgga acacggcggc atcagagcag ccgattgtct gttgtgccca gtcatagccg
     6121 aatagcctct ccacccaagc ggccggagaa cctgcgtgca atccatcttg ttcaatcatg
     6181 cgaaacgatc ctcatcctgt ctcttgatca gatcatgatc ccctgcgcca tcagatcctt
     6241 ggcggcaaga aagccatcca gtttactttg cagggcttcc caaccttacc agagggcgcc
     6301 ccagctggca attccgacgt cggtgcctaa tgagtgagct aacttacatt aattgcgttg
     6361 cgctcactgc ccgctttcca gtcgggaaac ctgtcgtgcc agctgcatta atgaatcggc
     6421 caacgcgcgg ggagaggcgg tttgcgtatt gggcgccagg gtggtttttc ttttcaccag
     6481 tgagacgggc aacagctgat tgcccttcac cgcctggccc tgagagagtt gcagcaagcg
     6541 gtccacgctg gtttgcccca gcaggcgaaa atcctgtttg atggtggtta acggcgggat
     6601 ataacatgag ctgtcttcgg tatcgtcgta tcccactacc gagatgtccg caccaacgcg
     6661 cagcccggac tcggtaatgg cgcgcattgc gcccagcgcc atctgatcgt tggcaaccag
     6721 catcgcagtg ggaacgatgc cctcattcag catttgcatg gtttgttgaa aaccggacat
     6781 ggcactccag tcgccttccc gttccgctat cggctgaatt tgattgcgag tgagatattt
     6841 atgccagcca gccagacgca gacgcgccga gacagaactt aatgggcccg ctaacagcgc
     6901 gatttgctgg tgacccaatg cgaccagatg ctccacgccc agtcgcgtac cgtcttcatg
     6961 ggagaaaata atactgttga tgggtgtctg gtcagagaca tcaagaaata acgccggaac
     7021 attagtgcag gcagcttcca cagcaatggc atcctggtca tccagcggat agttaatgat
     7081 cagcccactg acgcgttgcg cgagaagatt gtgcaccgcc gctttacagg cttcgacgcc
     7141 gcttcgttct accatcgaca ccaccacgct ggcacccagt tgatcggcgc gagatttaat
     7201 cgccgcgaca atttgcgacg gcgcgtgcag ggccagactg gaggtggcaa cgccaatcag
     7261 caacgactgt ttgcccgcca gttgttgtgc cacgcggttg ggaatgtaat tcagctccgc
     7321 catcgccgct tccacttttt cccgcgtttt cgcagaaacg tggctggcct ggttcaccac
     7381 gcgggaaacg gtctgataag agacaccggc atactctgcg acatcgtata acgttactgg
     7441 tttcacattc accaccctga attgactctc ttccgggcgc tatcatgcca taccgcgaaa
     7501 ggttttgcgc cattcgatgg tgtccgggat ctcgacgctc tcccttatgc gactcctgca
     7561 ttaggaagca gcccagtagt aggttgaggc cgttgagcac cgccgccgca aggaatggtg
     7621 catgcaagga gatggcgccc aacagtcccc cggccacggg gcctgccacc atacccacgc
     7681 cgaaacaagc gctcatgagc ccgaagtggc gagcccgatc ttccccatcg gtgatgtcgg
     7741 cgatataggc gccagcaacc gcacctgtgg cgccggtgat gccggccacg atgcgtccgg
     7801 cgtagaggat cgagatcgtt taggcacccc aggctttaca ctttatgctt ccggctcgta
     7861 taatgtgtgg aattgtgagc ggataacaat ttcagaattc aaaagatctt ttaagaagga
     7921 gatatacat
//
